>Addgene plasmid #165856 | pUPD2 | addgene full sequence | sequence record 346785 | Addgene NGS Result
CAAGAAGATCCTTTGATCTTTTCTACGGGGTCTGACGCTCAGTGGAACGAAAACTCACGTTAAGGGATTT
TGGTCATGAGATTATCAAAAAGGATCTTCACCTAGATCCTTTTAAATTAAAAATGAAGTTTTAAATCAAT
CTAAAGTATATATGAGTAAACTTGGTCTGACAGTTACCAATGCTTAATCAGTGAGGCACCTATCTCAGCG
ATCTGTCTATTTCGTTCATCCATAGTTGCCTGACTCCCCGTCGTGTAGATAACTACGATACGGGAGGGCT
TACCATCTGGCCCCAGTGCTGCAATGATACCGCGCGACCCACGCTCACCGGCTCCAGATTTATCAGCAAT
AAACCAGCCAGCCGGAAGGGCCGAGCGCAGAAGTGGTCCTGCAACTTTATCCGCCTCCATCCAGTCTATT
AATTGTTGCCGGGAAGCTAGAGTAAGTAGTTCGCCAGTTAATAGTTTGCGCAACGTTGTTGCCATTGCTA
CAGGCATCGTGGTGTCACGCTCGTCGTTTGGTATGGCTTCATTCAGCTCCGGTTCCCAACGATCAAGGCG
AGTTACATGATCCCCCATGTTGTGCAAAAAAGCGGTTAGCTCCTTCGGTCCTCCGATCGTTGTCAGAAGT
AAGTTGGCCGCAGTGTTATCACTCATGGTTATGGCAGCACTGCATAATTCTCTTACTGTCATGCCATCCG
TAAGATGCTTTTCTGTGACTGGTGAGTACTCAACCAAGTCATTCTGAGAATAGTGTATGCGGCGACCKAG
TTGCTCTTGCCCGGCGTCAATACGGGATAATACCGCGCCACATAGCAGAACTTTAAAAGTGCTCATCATT
GGAAAACGTTCTTCGGGGCGAAAACTCTCAAGGATCTTACCGCTGTTGAGATCCAGTTCGATGTAACCCA
CTCGTGCACCCAACTGATCTTCAGCATCTTTTACTTTCACCAGCGTTTCTGGGTGAGCAAAAACAGGAAG
GCAAAATGCCGCAAAAAAGGGAATAAGGGCGACACGGAAATGTTGAATACTCATACTCTTCCTTTTTCAA
TATTATTGAAGCATTTATCAGGGTTATTGTCTCATGAGCGGATACATATTTGAATGTATTTAGAAAAATA
AACAAATAGGGGTTCCGCGCACATTTCCCCGAAAAGTGCCACCTGATGCGGTGTGAAATACCGCACAGAT
GCGTAAGKAGAAAATACCGCATCAGGAAATTGTAAGCGTTAATATTTTGTTAAAATTCGCGTTAAATTTT
TGTTAAATCAGCTCATTTTTTAACCAATAGGCCGAAATCGGCAAAATCCCTTATAAATCAAAAGAATAGA
CCGAGATAGGGT
[37 nt withheld, positions 1343-1379]
AAAGAACGTGGACTCCAACGTCAAAGGGCGAAAAACCGTCTATCAGGGCGCTGGCCCACTACGTGAACCA
TCACCCT
[91 nt withheld, positions 1457-1547]
G
[124 nt withheld, positions 1549-1672]
CCATTCGTAACATTGTAGAAACGCAAAAAGGCCATCCGTCAGGATGGCCTTCTGCTTAATTTGATGCCTG
GCAGTTTATGGCGGGCGTCCTGCCCGCCMCCCTTTCAGCCAAAAAACTTAAGACCGCCGGTCTTGTCCAC
TACCTTGCAGTAATGCGGTGGACAGGATCGGCGGTTTTCTTTTCTCTTCTCAATGTAAAACGACGGCCAG
TGAATTGTAATACGACTCACTATAGGGTGAATTCCGCTTAGGACCTTAGATATTGATCTCAAGGTCTCGT
GAGACGCCTGTTGACAATTAATCATCGGCATAGTATATCGGCATAGTATAATACGACAAGGTGAGGAACT
AAACCCAGGAGGCAGAGATCATGACTATGATTACGCCAAGCTATCTGGGCGATACTATCGAATACTCTAG
CTTGCATGCGTGCAGGTCGACTCTAGAAGATCCCCGGGTACCGAGCTCTAATTCGCCGTACAGCGAGTCT
TACTACAATTCTCTGGCGGTGGTCTTGCAACRTCGTGACTGGGAAAACCCTGGCGTTACCCAACTTAATC
GCCTTGCAGCACATCCCCCTTTCGCCAGCTGGCGTAATAGCGAAGAGGCCCGCACCGATCGCCCTTCCCA
ACAGTTGCGCAGCCTGAATGGCGAATGACGCCTGATGCGGTATTTTCTCCTTACGTTACTGTGCGGTATT
TCCACTCTCAGTACAATCTGCTCTGATGCCGCATGTGCGTCTCACGAGACCACTCATCGCCCAATCACTA
GTGAATTCGTTCTATAGTGTCACCTAAATACCATAGAGCCGTTGGTCATAGCTGTTTCCTGTCGGACCAA
AACGAAAAAAGGCCCCCCTTTCGGGAGGCCTCTTTTCTGGAATTTGGTACCGAGCAGGCATCAAATAAAA
CGAAAGGCTCAGTCGAAAGACTGGGCCTTTCGTTTTATCTGTTGTTTGTCGGTGAACGCTCTCTGACCTT
CCGCTTCCTCGCTCACTGACTCGCTGCGCTCGGTCGTTCGGCTGCGGCGAGCGGTATCAGCTCACTCAAA
GGCGGTAATACGGTTATCCACAGAATCAKGGGATAACGCAGGAAAGAACATGTGAGCAAAAGGCCAGCAA
AAGGCCAGGAACCGTAAAAAGGCCGCGTTGCTGGCGTTTTTCCATAGGCTCCGCCCCCCTGACGAGCATC
ACAAAAATCGACGCTCAAGTCAGAGGTGGCGAAACCCGACAGGACTATAAAGATACCAGGCGTTTCCCCC
TGGAAGCTCCCTCGTGCGCTCTCCTGTTCCGACCCTGCCGCTTACCGGATACCTGTCCGCCTTTCTCCCT
TCGGGAAGCGTGGCGCTTTCTCATAGCTCACGCTGTAGGTATCTCAGTTCGGTGTAGGTCGTTCGCTCCA
AGCTGGGCTGTGTGCACGAACCCCCCGTTCAGCCCGACCGCTGCGCCTTATCCGGTAACTATCGTCTTGA
GTCCAACCCGGTAAGACACGACTTATCGCCACTGGCAGCAGCCACTGGTAACAGGATTAGCAGAGCGAGG
TATGTAGGCGGTGCTACAGAGTTCTTGAAGTGGTGGCCTAACTACGGCTACACTAGAAGAACAGTATTTG
GTATCTGCGCTCTGCTGAAGCCAGTTACCTTCGGAAAAAGAGTTGGTAGCTCTTGATCCGGCAAACAAAC
CACCGCTGGTAGCGGTGGTTTTTTTGTTTGCAAGCAGCAGATTACGCGCAGAAAAAAAGGATCT
Features (pLannotate 1.2.2; 13 found; start..end, strand, type, name):
    174..1034    -  CDS            AmpR: β-lactamase; bla; confers resistance to ampicillin, carbenicillin, and related antibiotics
   1035..1139    -  promoter       AmpR promoter: bla
   1166..1216    +  misc_feature   bom (fragment): basis of mobility region from pBR322
   1217..1672    -  rep_origin     f1 ori (sequence partly withheld): f1 bacteriophage origin of replication; arrow indicates direction of (+) strand synthesis
   1698..1725    -  terminator     rrnB T2 terminator: transcription terminator T2 from the E. coli rrnB gene
   1866..1887    -  CDS            lacZα (fragment): LacZα fragment of β-galactosidase; lacZ fragment
   1890..1908    +  promoter       T7 promoter: promoter for bacteriophage T7 RNA polymerase
   1962..2009    +  promoter       EM7 promoter: synthetic bacterial promoter&nbsp
   2190..2327    +  CDS            lacZα (fragment): LacZα fragment of β-galactosidase; lacZ fragment
   2375..2406    -  misc_feature   bom (fragment): basis of mobility region from pBR322
   2453..2471    -  promoter       SP6 promoter: promoter for bacteriophage SP6 RNA polymerase
   2574..2645    +  terminator     rrnB T1 terminator: transcription terminator T1 from the E. coli rrnB gene
   2831..3       -  rep_origin     ori (across the origin): high-copy-number ColE1/pMB1/pBR322/pUC origin of replication
