[The description below was written by a language model from this plasmid's Addgene catalogue record and pLannotate feature annotations shown in this document.]
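Description:
pUPD2 is an empty entry ("universal part domesticator", version 2) vector for the GoldenBraid 2.0 (GB2.0) modular cloning system, catalogued as a synthetic biology backbone with no insert. Its job is domestication: new DNA elements are cloned into it to convert them into standardised parts that can then be used in later GB2.0 assemblies. It is maintained in E. coli as a high-copy plasmid through a ColE1/pUC-type origin and, according to both the catalogue entry and the annotated β-lactamase gene with its bla promoter, is selected with ampicillin. An f1 phage origin is also present, which in principle allows single-stranded DNA production.

The cloning region is built around a lacZα reporter for blue-white screening. The annotation detects lacZα fragments downstream of a synthetic bacterial EM7 promoter, so the parental vector should give blue colonies in an α-complementing host, whereas replacing the cassette with a domesticated part gives white ones. This region is flanked by outward-lying T7 and SP6 phage promoters, common sequencing or in vitro transcription landmarks. It is bracketed by the rrnB T1 and T2 terminators, which insulate the cloning site from transcription elsewhere in the plasmid. Short bom fragments are annotated as well and probably reflect residual backbone sequence.

The type IIS restriction sites used for part insertion and release are not annotated in the feature table. The sequenced record is 3,416 nt, while the catalogue lists a backbone size of 2,955 bp, and the record does not explain the difference. The associated publication concerns drug-based selection and counterselection in Drosophila, but the plasmid itself is a general-purpose part-cloning vector.
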