Addgene plasmid #165856: pUPD2
Purpose: (Empty Backbone) Universal Part domesticator vector v2 used for integration (domestication) of new DNA elements in the GB2.0 cloning system uses blue-white screening
Depositing lab: Koen Venken. Depositing organization: Baylor College of Medicine. Publication: Multiplexed drug-based selection and counterselection genetic manipulations in Drosophila. Matinyan N, Karkhanis MS, Gonzalez Y, Jain A, Saltzman A, Malovannaya A, Sarrion-Perdigones A, Dierick HA, Venken KJT. Cell Rep. 2021 Sep 14;36(11):109700. doi: 10.1016/j.celrep.2021.109700. PubMed 34525356.
Backbone
  Vector backbone: pUPD2
  Backbone size (bp): 2955
  Vector type: Synthetic Biology
Growth in bacteria
  Bacterial resistance: Ampicillin, 100 μg/mL
  Growth temperature: 37°C
  Growth strain: DH10B
  Copy number: High Copy
Gene/Insert
  Gene/Insert name: None
Terms and licenses: Academic/Nonprofit Terms; Industry Terms: Not Available to Industry
Depositor comments: Domestication
How to cite: pUPD2 was a gift from Koen Venken (Addgene plasmid # 165856 ; http://n2t.net/addgene:165856 ; RRID:Addgene_165856)
